Addgene plasmid #146645: pETM-41-HsPABPC1_271-542_J
Purpose: Bacterial Expression of HsPABPC1_271-542
Depositing lab: Elisa Izaurralde. Depositing organization: Max Planck Institute for Developmental Biology.
Backbone
  Vector backbone: Unknown
  Vector type: Bacterial Expression
Growth in bacteria
  Bacterial resistance: Kanamycin, 50 μg/mL
  Growth temperature: 37°C
  Growth strain: DH5alpha
  Copy number: Low Copy
Gene/Insert
  Gene/Insert name: HsPABPC1_271-542
  Species: H. sapiens (human)
  Entrez Gene: PABPC1 (a.k.a. PAB1, PABP, PABP1, PABPC2, PABPL1)
  Cloning method: Unknown
Terms and licenses: Academic/Nonprofit Terms; Industry Terms: Not Available to Industry
Depositor comments: ORF extracted from NCBI NM_002568.3 Plasmids from this collection were made available to the research community and donated after the lab closed. Please note that the sequence provided by the depositing laboratory may be theoretical/predicted or based on Sanger sequencing results. There may be discrepancies between sequencing results obtained by Addgene and the depositor sequence. If an Addgene verified sequence is not available, please contact before placing your order to request that our lab fully sequence the plasmid.
How to cite: pETM-41-HsPABPC1_271-542_J was a gift from Elisa Izaurralde (Addgene plasmid # 146645 ; http://n2t.net/addgene:146645 ; RRID:Addgene_146645)
