[The description below was written by a language model from this plasmid's Addgene catalogue record and pLannotate feature annotations shown in this document.]
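Description:
pETM-41-HsPABPC1_271-542_J is a 6,505 nt bacterial expression plasmid for producing a fragment of human cytoplasmic poly(A)-binding protein 1 (PABPC1, residues 271–542 as indicated by the name) in E. coli. The catalogue lists the backbone as unknown, although the name points to the pETM-41 vector, and the annotated features fit a pET-type, pBR322-derived design. These include a ColE1/pMB1-family origin together with the bom region and the rop gene, which holds copy number down, in agreement with the low-copy entry in the record. Selection is by kanamycin through an aph(3')-Ia cassette. Two fragments of the tetracycline resistance gene flank the expression cassette and appear to be non-functional remnants of the parental plasmid.

Expression is driven by a T7 promoter and the phage T7 gene 10 ribosome binding site, so a host supplying T7 RNA polymerase is needed. No lac operator or lacI gene is annotated. The reading frame begins with a His tag followed by cytosolic maltose-binding protein lacking its signal sequence. Next comes a short match to a TEV-containing composite tag, most likely a TEV protease cleavage site that would allow removal of the His-MBP solubility and purification module. The insert follows; the annotation tool labelled it as fragments of PABPC5 and a fungal Pab1, which are homology hits to related poly(A)-binding proteins rather than the recorded PABPC1 sequence, taken by the depositor from the human reference mRNA. A vector-encoded His-tag sequence lies downstream of the insert, but the record does not show whether it is translated. A T7 terminator closes the cassette. The depositor sequence may be theoretical rather than verified. The stated purpose is simply bacterial expression of this PABPC1 fragment.
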