Features (pLannotate 1.2.2; 17 found; start..end, strand, type, name):
      4..819     -  CDS            KanR: aminoglycoside phosphotransferase; aph(3')-Ia; confers resistance to kanamycin in bacteria or G418 (Geneticin®) in eukaryotes
    941..1529    +  rep_origin     ori: high-copy-number ColE1/pMB1/pBR322/pUC origin of replication
   1715..1857    -  misc_feature   bom: basis of mobility region from pBR322
   1959..2150    -  CDS            rop: Rop protein, which maintains plasmids at low copy number; rop
   2167..2547    +  CDS            YPB1_ECOLX: Protein predicted: Swiss-Prot protein existence level 4. From Escherichia coli.
   2789..3689    -  CDS            TcR (fragment): tetracycline efflux protein; tet; confers resistance to tetracycline
   3711..3729    +  promoter       T7 promoter: promoter for bacteriophage T7 RNA polymerase
   3761..3783    +  RBS            RBS: efficient ribosome binding site from bacteriophage T7 gene 10 (Olins and Rangwala, 1989)
   3796..3814    +  CDS            7xHis (fragment): 6xHis affinity tag
   3817..4917    +  CDS            MBP: maltose binding protein from E. coli; malE (mutated); This version of the gene does not encode a signal sequence, so MBP will remain in the cytosol.
   4968..4988    +  CDS            capTEV™ (fragment): composite tag for in vivo biotinylation, TEV protease cleavage, and 6xHis tagging
   4999..5829    +  CDS            PABPC5 (fragment): PABP5_HUMAN - Also known as PABP5. Experimental evidence at protein level: Swiss-Prot protein existence level 1. Binds the poly(A) tail of mRNA. May be involved in cytoplasmic regulatory processes of mRNA metabolism. Can probably bind to cytoplasmic RNA sequences other than poly(A) in vivo (By similarity). From Homo sapiens (Human).
   5800..6090    +  CDS            pab1 (fragment): PABP_ASPOR - Protein inferred from homology: Swiss-Prot protein existence level 3. Binds the poly(A) tail of mRNA. Appears to be an important mediator of the multiple roles of the poly(A) tail in mRNA biogenesis, stability and translation. In the nucleus, involved in both mRNA cleavage and polyadenylation. Is also required for efficient mRNA export to the cytoplasm. Acts in concert with a poly(A)-specific nuclease (PAN) to affect poly(A) tail shortening, which may occur concomitantly with either nucleocytoplasmic mRNA transport or translational initiation. In the cytoplasm, stimulates translat
   6121..6138    +  CDS            9xHis (fragment): 9xHis affinity tag
   6148..6197    +  CDS            SET1 (fragment): solubility-enhancement tag derived from T7 phage gene 10B
   6205..6252    +  terminator     T7 terminator: transcription terminator for bacteriophage T7 RNA polymerase
   6278..6505    -  CDS            TcR (fragment): tetracycline efflux protein; tet; confers resistance to tetracycline
>Addgene plasmid #146645 | pETM-41-HsPABPC1_271-542_J | depositor full sequence | sequence record 289091 | Full Sequence
TTCTTAGAAAAACTCATCGAGCATCAAATGAAACTGCAATTTATTCATATCAGGATTATCAATACCATAT
TTTTGAAAAAGCCGTTTCTGTAATGAAGGAGAAAACTCACCGAGGCAGTTCCATAGGATGGCAAGATCCT
GGTATCGGTCTGCGATTCCGACTCGTCCAACATCAATACAACCTATTAATTTCCCCTCGTCAAAAATAAG
GTTATCAAGTGAGAAATCACCATGAGTGACGACTGAATCCGGTGAGAATGGCAAAAGCTTATGCATTTCT
TTCCAGACTTGTTCAACAGGCCAGCCATTACGCTCGTCATCAAAATCACTCGCATCAACCAAACCGTTAT
TCATTCGTGATTGCGCCTGAGCGAGACGAAATACGCGATCGCTGTTAAAAGGACAATTACAAACAGGAAT
CGAATGCAACCGGCGCAGGAACACTGCCAGCGCATCAACAATATTTTCACCTGAATCAGGATATTCTTCT
AATACCTGGAATGCTGTTTTCCCGGGGATCGCAGTGGTGAGTAACCATGCATCATCAGGAGTACGGATAA
AATGCTTGATGGTCGGAAGAGGCATAAATTCCGTCAGCCAGTTTAGTCTGACCATCTCATCTGTAACATC
ATTGGCAACGCTACCTTTGCCATGTTTCAGAAACAACTCTGGCGCATCGGGCTTCCCATACAATCGATAG
ATTGTCGCACCTGATTGCCCGACATTATCGCGAGCCCATTTATACCCATATAAATCAGCATCCATGTTGG
AATTTAATCGCGGCCTCGAGCAAGACGTTTCCCGTTGAATATGGCTCATAACACCCCTTGTATTACTGTT
TATGTAAGCAGACAGTTTTATTGTTCATGACCAAAATCCCTTAACGTGAGTTTTCGTTCCACTGAGCGTC
AGACCCCGTAGAAAAGATCAAAGGATCTTCTTGAGATCCTTTTTTTCTGCGCGTAATCTGCTGCTTGCAA
ACAAAAAAACCACCGCTACCAGCGGTGGTTTGTTTGCCGGATCAAGAGCTACCAACTCTTTTTCCGAAGG
TAACTGGCTTCAGCAGAGCGCAGATACCAAATACTGTCCTTCTAGTGTAGCCGTAGTTAGGCCACCACTT
CAAGAACTCTGTAGCACCGCCTACATACCTCGCTCTGCTAATCCTGTTACCAGTGGCTGCTGCCAGTGGC
GATAAGTCGTGTCTTACCGGGTTGGACTCAAGACGATAGTTACCGGATAAGGCGCAGCGGTCGGGCTGAA
CGGGGGGTTCGTGCACACAGCCCAGCTTGGAGCGAACGACCTACACCGAACTGAGATACCTACAGCGTGA
GCTATGAGAAAGCGCCACGCTTCCCGAAGGGAGAAAGGCGGACAGGTATCCGGTAAGCGGCAGGGTCGGA
ACAGGAGAGCGCACGAGGGAGCTTCCAGGGGGAAACGCCTGGTATCTTTATAGTCCTGTCGGGTTTCGCC
ACCTCTGACTTGAGCGTCGATTTTTGTGATGCTCGTCAGGGGGGCGGAGCCTATGGAAAAACGCCAGCAA
CGCGGCCTTTTTACGGTTCCTGGCCTTTTGCTGGCCTTTTGCTCACATGTTCTTTCCTGCGTTATCCCCT
GATTCTGTGGATAACCGTATTACCGCCTTTGAGTGAGCTGATACCGCTCGCCGCAGCCGAACGACCGAGC
GCAGCGAGTCAGTGAGCGAGGAAGCGGAAGAGCGCCTGATGCGGTATTTTCTCCTTACGCATCTGTGCGG
TATTTCACACCGCATATATGGTGCACTCTCAGTACAATCTGCTCTGATGCCGCATAGTTAAGCCAGTATA
CACTCCGCTATCGCTACGTGACTGGGTCATGGCTGCGCCCCGACACCCGCCAACACCCGCTGACGCGCCC
TGACGGGCTTGTCTGCTCCCGGCATCCGCTTACAGACAAGCTGTGACCGTCTCCGGGAGCTGCATGTGTC
AGAGGTTTTCACCGTCATCACCGAAACGCGCGAGGCAGCTGCGGTAAAGCTCATCAGCGTGGTCGTGAAG
CGATTCACAGATGTCTGCCTGTTCATCCGCGTCCAGCTCGTTGAGTTTCTCCAGAAGCGTTAATGTCTGG
CTTCTGATAAAGCGGGCCATGTTAAGGGCGGTTTTTTCCTGTTTGGTCACTGATGCCTCCGTGTAAGGGG
GATTTCTGTTCATGGGGGTAATGATACCGATGAAACGAGAGAGGATGCTCACGATACGGGTTACTGATGA
TGAACATGCCCGGTTACTGGAACGTTGTGAGGGTAAACAACTGGCGGTATGGATGCGGCGGGACCAGAGA
AAAATCACTCAGGGTCAATGCCAGCGCTTCGTTAATACAGATGTAGGTGTTCCACAGGGTAGCCAGCAGC
ATCCTGCGATGCAGATCCGGAACATAATGGTGCAGGGCGCTGACTTCCGCGTTTCCAGACTTTACGAAAC
ACGGAAACCGAAGACCATTCATGTTGTTGCTCAGGTCGCAGACGTTTTGCAGCAGCAGTCGCTTCACGTT
CGCTCGCGTATCGGTGATTCATTCTGCTAACCAGTAAGGCAACCCCGCCAGCCTAGCCGGGTCCTCAACG
ACAGGAGCACGATCATGCGCACCCGTGGCCAGGACCCAACGCTGCCCGAGATGCGCCGCGTGCGGCTGCT
GGAGATGGCGGACGCGATGGATATGTTCTGCCAAGGGTTGGTTTGCGCATTCACAGTTCTCCGCAAGAAT
TGATTGGCTCCAATTCTTGGAGTGGTGAATCCGTTAGCGAGGTGCCGCCGGCTTCCATTCAGGTCGAGGT
GGCCCGGCTCCATGCACCGCGACGCAACGCGGGGAGGCAGACAAGGTATAGGGCGGCGCCTACAATCCAT
GCCAACCCGTTCCATGTGCTCGCCGAGGCGGCATAAATCGCCGTGACGATCAGCGGTCCAGTGATCGAAG
TTAGGCTGGTAAGAGCCGCGAGCGATCCTTGAAGCTGTCCCTGATGGTCGTCATCTACCTGCCTGGACAG
CATGGCCTGCAACGCGGGCATCCCGATGCCGCCGGAAGCGAGAAGAATCATAATGGGGAAGGCCATCCAG
CCTCGCGTCGCGAACGCCAGCAAGACGTAGCCCAGCGCGTCGGCCGCCATGCCGGCGATAATGGCCTGCT
TCTCGCCGAAACGTTTGGTGGCGGGACCAGTGACGAAGGCTTGAGCGAGGGCGTGCAAGATTCCGAATAC
CGCAAGCGACAGGCCGATCATCGTCGCGCTCCAGCGAAAGCGGTCCTCGCCGAAAATGACCCAGAGCGCT
GCCGGCACCTGTCCTACGAGTTGCATGATAAAGAAGACAGTCATAAGTGCGGCGACGATAGTCATGCCCC
GCGCCCACCGGAAGGAGCTGACTGGGTTGAAGGCTCTCAAGGGCATCGGTCGACGCTCTCCCTTATGCGA
CTCCTGCATTAGGAAGCAGCCCAGTAGTAGGTTGAGGCCGTTGAGCACCGCCGCCGCAAGGAATGGTGCA
TGCAAGGAGATGGCGCCCAACAGTCCCCCGGCCACGGGGCCTGCCACCATACCCACGCCGAAACAAGCGC
TCATGAGCCCGAAGTGGCGAGCCCGATCTTCCCCATCGGTGATGTCGGCGATATAGGCGCCAGCAACCGC
ACCTGTGGCGCCGGTGATGCCGGCCACGATGCGTCCGGCGTAGAGGATCGAGATCTCGATCCCGCGAAAT
TAATACGACTCACTATAGGGAGACCACAACGGTTTCCCTCTAGAAATAATTTTGTTTAACTTTAAGAAGG
AGATATACCATGAAACATCACCATCACCATCACCCCATGAAAATCGAAGAAGGTAAACTGGTAATCTGGA
TTAACGGCGATAAAGGCTATAACGGTCTCGCTGAAGTCGGTAAGAAATTCGAGAAAGATACCGGAATTAA
AGTCACCGTTGAGCATCCGGATAAACTGGAAGAGAAATTCCCACAGGTTGCGGCAACTGGCGATGGCCCT
GACATTATCTTCTGGGCACACGACCGCTTTGGTGGCTACGCTCAATCTGGCCTGTTGGCTGAAATCACCC
CGGACAAAGCGTTCCAGGACAAGCTGTATCCGTTTACCTGGGATGCCGTACGTTACAACGGCAAGCTGAT
TGCTTACCCGATCGCTGTTGAAGCGTTATCGCTGATTTATAACAAAGATCTGCTGCCGAACCCGCCAAAA
ACCTGGGAAGAGATCCCGGCGCTGGATAAAGAACTGAAAGCGAAAGGTAAGAGCGCGCTGATGTTCAACC
TGCAAGAACCGTACTTCACCTGGCCGCTGATTGCTGCTGACGGGGGTTATGCGTTCAAGTATGAAAACGG
CAAGTACGACATTAAAGACGTGGGCGTGGATAACGCTGGCGCGAAAGCGGGTCTGACCTTCCTGGTTGAC
CTGATTAAAAACAAACACATGAATGCAGACACCGATTACTCCATCGCAGAAGCTGCCTTTAATAAAGGCG
AAACAGCGATGACCATCAACGGCCCGTGGGCATGGTCCAACATCGACACCAGCAAAGTGAATTATGGTGT
AACGGTACTGCCGACCTTCAAGGGTCAACCATCCAAACCGTTCGTTGGCGTGCTGAGCGCAGGTATTAAC
GCCGCCAGTCCGAACAAAGAGCTGGCAAAAGAGTTCCTCGAAAACTATCTGCTGACTGATGAAGGTCTGG
AAGCGGTTAATAAAGACAAACCGCTGGGTGCCGTAGCGCTGAAGTCTTACGAGGAAGAGTTGGCGAAAGA
TCCACGTATTGCCGCCACTATGGAAAACGCCCAGAAAGGTGAAATCATGCCGAACATCCCGCAGATGTCC
GCTTTCTGGTATGCCGTGCGTACTGCGGTGATCAACGCCGCCAGCGGTCGTCAGACTGTCGATGAAGCCC
TGAAAGACGCGCAGACTAATTCGAGCTCGAACAACAACAACAATAACAATAACAACAACCCCATGAGCGA
GAATCTTTATTTTCAGGGCGCCATGGACGGTACCGGATCCATGAACCCCAGTGCCCCCAGCTACCCCATG
GCCTCGCTCTACGTGGGGGACCTCCACCCCGACGTGACCGAGGCGATGCTCTACGAGAAGTTCAGCCCGG
CCGGGCCCATCCTCTCCATCCGGGTCTGCAGGGACATGATCACCCGCCGCTCCTTGGGCTACGCGTATGT
GAACTTCCAGCAGCCGGCGGACGCGGAGCGTGCTTTGGACACCATGAATTTTGATGTTATAAAGGGCAAG
CCAGTACGCATCATGTGGTCTCAGCGTGATCCATCACTTCGCAAAAGTGGAGTAGGCAACATATTCATTA
AAAATCTGGACAAATCCATTGATAATAAAGCACTGTATGATACATTTTCTGCTTTTGGTAACATCCTTTC
ATGTAAGGTGGTTTGTGATGAAAATGGTTCCAAGGGCTATGGATTTGTACACTTTGAGACGCAGGAAGCA
GCTGAAAGAGCTATTGAAAAAATGAATGGAATGCTCCTAAATGATCGCAAAGTATTTGTTGGACGATTTA
AGTCTCGTAAAGAACGAGAAGCTGAACTTGGAGCTAGGGCAAAAGAATTCACCAATGTTTACATCAAGAA
TTTTGGAGAAGACATGGATGATGAGCGCCTTAAGGATCTCTTTGGCAAGTTTGGGCCTGCCTTAAGTGTG
AAAGTAATGACTGATGAAAGTGGAAAATCCAAAGGATTTGGATTTGTAAGCTTTGAAAGGCATGAAGATG
CACAGAAAGCTGTGGATGAGATGAACGGAAAGGAGCTCAATGGAAAACAAATTTATGTTGGTCGAGCTCA
GAAAAAGGTGGAACCTTTGACTGCTTCCATGTTGGCATCTGCCCCTCCTCAAGAGCAAAAGCAAATGTTG
GGTGAACGGCTGTTTCCTCTTATTCAAGCCATGCACCCTACTCTTGCTGGTAAAATCACTGGCATGTTGT
TGGAGATTGATAATTCAGAACTTCTTCATATGCTCGAGTCTCCAGAGTCACTCCGTTCTAAGGTTGATGA
AGCTGTAGCTGTACTACAAGCCCACCAAGCTAAAGAGGCTGCCCAGAAAGCAGTTAACAGTGCCACCGGT
GTTCCAACTGTTTAAGCGGCCGCACTCGAGCACCACCACCACCACCACTGAGATCCGGCTGCTAACAAAG
CCCGAAAGGAAGCTGAGTTGGCTGCTGCCACCGCTGAGCAATAACTAGCATAACCCCTTGGGGCCTCTAA
ACGGGTCTTGAGGGGTTTTTTGCTGAAAGGAGGAACTATATCCGGATATCCACAGGACGGGTGTGGTCGC
CATGATCGCGTAGTCGATAGTGGCTCCAAGTAGCGAAGCGAGCAGGACTGGGCGGCGGCCAAAGCGGTCG
GACAGTGCTCCGAGAACGGGTGCGCATAGAAATTGCATCAACGCATATAGCGCTAGCAGCACGCCATAGT
GACTGGCGATGCTGTCGGAATGGACGATATCCCGCAAGAGGCCCGGCAGTACCGGCATAACCAAG
